>Addgene plasmid #118013 | Six5 pGWB402 | addgene full sequence | sequence record 233234 | Addgene NGS Result
TGAGACTTTTCAACAAAGGGTAATATCCGGAAACCTCCTCGGATTCCATTGCCCAGCTATCTGTCACTTT
ATTGTGAAGATAGTGGAAAAGGAAGGTGGCTCCTACAAATGCCATCATTGCGATAAAGGAAAGGCCATCG
TTGAAGATGCCTCTGCCGACAGTGGTCCCAAAGATGGACCCCCACCCACGAGGAGCATCGTGGAAAAAGA
AGACGTTCCAACCACGTCTTCAAAGCAAGTGGATTGATGTGATATCTCCACTGACGTAAGGGATGACGCA
CAATCCCACTATCCTTCGCAAGACCCTTCCTCTATATAAGGAAGTTCATTTCATTTGGAGAGAACACGGG
GGACTCTAGAGTTATCAACAAGTTTGTACAAAAAAGCAGGCTGGATGAGGGATCATCAGTACTGTGCTTG
CCAGTCCGGTTCTGGTGACAGCATTGATATAGATGCCACCACTCAGCTTCAGAACGATAATAGTAAATCA
TATTTGTGGGCTCAGACCTCTCCAGCATATTGGTTTGCTGACCGTCATAAACCTGGTCCACGATTCGCTG
GCATTTATCTGAAAGCTGCAAATGGCAAAATTGATGGCGATACATTCTATAATCTTTGCATTAATAATGG
AGGAGCAGACTCAACATGCTTTGACTGCTCTAAATCTCACCAGGTTAGAAACGTTATCTATTGTGATGCG
GCCTAGGACCCAGCTTTCTTGTACAAAGTGGTTGATAACAGCGCTTAGAGCTCGAATTTCCCCGATCGTT
CAAACATTTGGCAATAAAGTTTCTTAAGATTGAATCCTGTTGCCGGTCTTGCGATGATTATCATATAATT
TCTGTTGAATTACGTTAAGCATGTAATAATTAACATGTAATGCATGACGTTATTTATGAGATGGGTTTTT
ATGATTAGAGTCCCGCAATTATACATTTAATACGCGATAGAAAACAAAATATAGCGCGCAAACTAGGATA
AATTATCGCGCGCGGTGTCATCTATGTTACTAGATCGGGAATTGGTTCCGGAACCAATTCGTAATCATGT
CATAGCTGTTTCCTGTGTGAAATTGTTATCCGCTCACAATTCCACACAACATACGAGCCGGAAGCATAAA
GTGTAAAGCCTGGGGTGCCTAATGAGTGAGCTAACTCACATTAGGCTGAATTAGGCGCGCCTATTTCTGA
ATTCCCGATCTAGTAACATAGATGACACCGCGCGCGATAATTTATCCTAGTTTGCGCGCTATATTTTGTT
TTCTATCGCGTATTAAATGTATAATTGCGGGACTCTAATCATAAAAACCCATCTCATAAATAACGTCATG
CATTACATGTTAATTATTACATGCTTAACGTAATTCAACAGAAATTATATGATAATCATCGCAAGACCGG
CAACAGGATTCAATCTTAAGAAACTTTATTGCCAAATGTTTGAACGATCGGGGATCATCCGGGTCTGTGG
CGGGAACTCCACGAAAATATCCGAACGCAGCAAGATATCGCGGTGCATCTCGGTCTTGCCTGGGCAGTCG
CCGCCGACGCCGTTGATGTGGACGCCGGGCCCGATCATATTGTCGCTCAGGATCGTGGCGTTGTGCTTGT
CGGCCGTTGCTGTCGTAATGATATCGGCACCTTCGACCGCCTGTTCCGCAGAGATCCCGTGGGCGAAGAA
CTCCAGCATGAGATCCCCGCGCTGGAGGATCATCCAGCCGGCGTCCCGGAAAACGATTCCGAAGCCCAAC
CTTTCATAGAAGGCGGCGGTGGAATCGAAATCTCGTGATGGCAGGTTGGGCGTCGCTTGGTCGGTCATTT
CGAACCCCAGAGTCCCGCTCAGAAGAACTCGTCAAGAAGGCGATAGAAGGCGATGCGCTGCGAATCGGGA
GCGGCGATACCGTAAAGCACGAGGAAGCGGTCAGCCCATTCGCCGCCAAGCTCTTCAGCAATATCACGGG
TAGCCAACGCTATGTCCTGATAGCGGTCCGCCACACCCAGCCGGCCACAGTCGATGAATCCAGAAAAGCG
GCCATTTTCCACCATGATATTCGGCAAGCAGGCATCGCCATGGGTCACGACGAGATCATCGCCGTCGGGC
ATGCGCGCCTTGAGCCTGGCGAACAGTTCGGCTGGCGCGAGCCCCTGATGCTCTTCGTCCAGATCATCCT
GATCGACAAGACCGGCTTCCATCCGAGTACGTGCTCGCTCGATGCGATGTTTCGCTTGGTGGTCGAATGG
GCAGGTAGCCGGATCAAGCGTATGCAGCCGCCGCATTGCATCAGCCATGATGGATACTTTCTCGGCAGGA
GCAAGGTGAGATGACAGGAGATCCTGCCCCGGCACTTCGCCCAATAGCAGCCAGTCCCTTCCCGCTTCAG
TGACAACGTCGAGCACAGCTGCGCAAGGAACGCCCGTCGTGGCCAGCCACGATAGCCGCGCTGCCTCGTC
CTGCAGTTCATTCAGGGCACCGGACAGGTCGGTCTTGACAAAAAGAACCGGGCGCCCCTGCGCTGACAGC
CGGAACACGGCGGCATCAGAGCAGCCGATTGTCTGTTGTGCCCAGTCATAGCCGAATAGCCTCTCCACCC
AAGCGGCCGGAGAACCTGCGTGCAATCCATCTTGTTCAATCATGCGAAACGATCCAGATCCGGTGCAGAT
TATTTGGATTGAGAGTGAATATGAGACTCTAATTGGATACCGAGGGGAATTTATGGAACGTCAGTGGAGC
ATTTTTGACAAGAAATATTTGCTAGCTGATAGTGACCTTAGGCGACTTTTGAACGCGCAATAATGGTTTC
TGACGTATGTGCTTAGCTCATTAAACTCCAGAAACCCGCGGCTGAGTGGCTCCTTCAACGTTGCGGTTCT
GTCAGTTCCAAACGTAAAACGGCTTGTCCCGCGTCATCGGCGGGGGTCATAACGTGACTCCCTTAATTCT
CCGCTCATGATGAATTCAGAAATAAATTCAGCCTAATTCGGCGTTAATTCAGTACATTAAAAACGTCCGC
AATGTGTTATTAAGTTGTCTAAGCGTCAATTTGTTTACACCACAATATATCCTGCCACCAGCCAGCCAAC
AGCTCCCCGACCGGCAGCTCGGCACAAAATCACCACTCGATACAGGCAGCCCATCAGTCCGGGACGGCGT
CAGCGGGAGAGCCGTTGTAAGGCGGCAGACTTTGCTCATGTTACCGATGCTATTCGGAAGAACGGCAACT
AAGCTGCCGGGTTTGAAACACGGATGATCTCGCGGAGGGTAGCATGTTGATTGTAACGATGACAGAGCGT
TGCTGCCTGTGATCAATTCGGGCACGAACCCAGTGGACATAAGCCTGTTCGGTTCGTAAGCTGTAATGCA
AGTAGCGTATGCGCTCACGCAACTGGTCCAGAACCTTGACCGAACGCAGCGGTGGTAACGGCGCAGTGGC
GGTTTTCATGGCTTGTTATGACTGTTTTTTTGGGGTACAGTCTATGCCTCGGGCATCCAAGCAGCAAGCG
CGTTACGCCGTGGGTCGATGTTTGATGTTATGGAGCAGCAACGATGTTACGCAGCAGGGCAGTCGCCCTA
AAACAAAGTTAAACATCATGGGGGAAGCGGTGATCGCCGAAGTATCGACTCAACTATCAGAGGTAGTTGG
CGTCATCGAGCGCCATCTCGAACCGACGTTGCTGGCCGTACATTTGTACGGCTCCGCAGTGGATGGCGGC
CTGAAGCCACACAGTGATATTGATTTGCTGGTTACGGTGACCGTAAGGCTTGATGAAACAACGCGGCGAG
CTTTGATCAACGACCTTTTGGAAACTTCGGCTTCCCCTGGAGAGAGCGAGATTCTCCGCGCTGTAGAAGT
CACCATTGTTGTGCACGACGACATCATTCCGTGGCGTTATCCAGCTAAGCGCGAACTGCAATTTGGAGAA
TGGCAGCGCAATGACATTCTTGCAGGTATCTTCGAGCCAGCCACGATCGACATTGATCTGGCTATCTTGC
TGACAAAAGCAAGAGAACATAGCGTTGCCTTGGTAGGTCCAGCGGCGGAGGAACTCTTTGATCCGGTTCC
TGAACAGGATCTATTTGAGGCGCTAAATGAAACCTTAACGCTATGGAACTCGCCGCCCGACTGGGCTGGC
GATGAGCGAAATGTAGTGCTTACGTTGTCCCGCATTTGGTACAGCGCAGTAACCGGCAAAATCGCGCCGA
AGGATGTCGCTGCCGACTGGGCAATGGAGCGCCTGCCGGCCCAGTATCAGCCCGTCATACTTGAAGCTAG
ACAGGCTTATCTTGGACAAGAAGAAGATCGCTTGGCCTCGCGCGCAGATCAGTTGGAAGAATTTGTCCAC
TACGTGAAAGGCGAGATCACCAAGGTAGTCGGCAAATAATGTCTAGCTAGAAATTCGTTCAAGCCGACGC
CGCTTCGCGGCGCGGCTTAACTCAAGCGTTAGATGCACTAAGCACATAATTGCTCACAGCCAAACTATCA
GGTCAAGTCTGCTTTTATTATTTTTAAGCGTGCATAATAAGCCCTACACAAATTGGGAGATATATCATGC
ATGACCAAAATCCCTTAACGTGAGTTTTCGTTCCACTGAGCGTCAGACCCCGTAGAAAAGATCAAAGGAT
CTTCTTGAGATCCTTTTTTTCTGCGCGTAATCTGCTGCTTGCAAACAAAAAAACCACCGCTACCAGCGGT
GGTTTGTTTGCCGGATCAAGAGCTACCAACTCTTTTTCCGAAGGTAACTGGCTTCAGCAGAGCGCAGATA
CCAAATACTGTCCTTCTAGTGTAGCCGTAGTTAGGCCACCACTTCAAGAACTCTGTAGCACCGCCTACAT
ACCTCGCTCTGCTAATCCTGTTACCAGTGGCTGCTGCCAGTGGCGATAAGTCGTGTCTTACCGGGTTGGA
CTCAAGACGATAGTTACCGGATAAGGCGCAGCGGTCGGGCTGAACGGGGGGTTCGTGCACACAGCCCAGC
TTGGAGCGAACGACCTACACCGAACTGAGATACCTACAGCGTGAGCTATGAGAAAGCGCCACGCTTCCCG
AAGGGAGAAAGGCGGACAGGTATCCGGTAAGCGGCAGGGTCGGAACAGGAGAGCGCACGAGGGAGCTTCC
AGGGGGAAACGCCTGGTATCTTTATAGTCCTGTCGGGTTTCGCCACCTCTGACTTGAGCGTCGATTTTTG
TGATGCTCGTCAGGGGGGCGGAGCCTATGGAAAAACGCCAGCAACGCGGCCTTTTTACGGTTCCTGGCCT
TTTGCTGGCCTTTTGCTCACATGTTCTTTCCTGCGTTATCCCCTGATTCTGTGGATAACCGTATTACCGC
CTTTGAGTGAGCTGATACCGCTCGCCGCAGCCGAACGACCGAGCGCAGCGAGTCAGTGAGCGAGGAAGCG
GAAGAGCGCCTGATGCGGTATTTTCTCCTTACGCATCTGTGCGGTATTTCACACCGCATATGGTGCACTC
TCAGTACAATCTGCTCTGATGCCGCATAGTTAAGCCAGTATACACTCCGCTATCGCTACGTGACTGGGTC
ATGGCTGCGCCCCGACACCCGCCAACACCCGCTGACGCGCCCTGACGGGCTTGTCTGCTCCCGGCATCCG
CTTACAGACAAGCTGTGACCGTCTCCGGGAGCTGCATGTGTCAGAGGTTTTCACCGTCATCACCGAAACG
CGCGAGGCAGGGTGCCTTGATGTGGGCGCCGGCGGTCGAGTGGCGACGGCGCGGCTTGTCCGCGCCCTGG
TAGATTGCCTGGCCGTAGGCCAGCCATTTTTGAGCGGCCAGCGGCCGCGATAGGCCGACGCGAAGCGGCG
GGGCGTAGGGAGCGCAGCGACCGAAGGGTAGGCGCTTTTTGCAGCTCTTCGGCTGTGCGCTGGCCAGACA
GTTATGCACAGGCCAGGCGGGTTTTAAGAGTTTTAATAAGTTTTAAAGAGTTTTAGGCGGAAAAATCGCC
TTTTTTCTCTTTTATATCAGTCACTTACATGTGTGACCGGTTCCCAATGTACGGCTTTGGGTTCCCAATG
TACGGGTTCCGGTTCCCAATGTACGGCTTTGGGTTCCCAATGTACGTGCTATCCACAGGAAAGAGACCTT
TTCGACCTTTTTCCCCTGCTAGGGCAATTTGCCCTAGCATCTGCTCCGTACATTAGGAACCGGCGGATGC
TTCGCCCTCGATCAGGTTGCGGTAGCGCATGACTAGGATCGGGCCAGCCTGCCCCGCCTCCTCCTTCAAA
TCGTACTCCGGCAGGTCATTTGACCCGATCAGCTTGCGCACGGTGAAACAGAACTTCTTGAACTCTCCGG
CGCTGCCACTGCGTTCGTAGATCGTCTTGAACAACCATCTGGCTTCTGCCTTGCCTGCGGCGCGGCGTGC
CAGGCGGTAGAGAAAACGGCCGATGCCGGGATCGATCAAAAAGTAATCGGGGTGAACCGTCAGCACGTCC
GGGTTCTTGCCTTCTGTGATCTCGCGGTACATCCAATCAGCTAGCTCGATCTCGATGTACTCCGGCCGCC
CGGTTTCGCTCTTTACGATCTTGTAGCGGCTAATCAAGGCTTCACCCTCGGATACCGTCACCAGGCGGCC
GTTCTTGGCCTTCTTCGTACGCTGCATGGCAACGTGCGTGGTGTTTAACCGAATGCAGGTTTCTACCAGG
TCGTCTTTCTGCTTTCCGCCATCGGCTCGCCGGCAGAACTTGAGTACGTCCGCAACGTGTGGACGGAACA
CGCGGCCGGGCTTGTCTCCCTTCCCTTCCCGGTATCGGTTCATGGATTCGGTTAGATGGGAAACCGCCAT
CAGTACCAGGTCGTAATCCCACACACTGGCCATGCCGGCCGGCCCTGCGGAAACCTCTACGTGCCCGTCT
GGAAGCTCGTAGCGGATCACCTCGCCAGCTCGTCGGTCACGCTTCGACAGACGGAAAACGGCCACGTCCA
TGATGCTGCGACTATCGCGGGTGCCCACGTCATAGAGCATCGGAACGAAAAAATCTGGTTGCTCGTCGCC
CTTGGGCGGCTTCCTAATCGACGGCGCACCGGCTGCCGGCGGTTGCCGGGATTCTTTGCGGATTCGATCA
GCGGCCGCTTGCCACGATTCACCGGGGCGTGCTTCTGCCTCGATGCGTTGCCGCTGGGCGGCCTGCGCGG
CCTTCAACTTCTCCACCAGGTCATCACCCAGCGCCGCGCCGATTTGTACCGGGCCGGATGGTTTGCGACC
GCTCACGCCGATTCCTCGGGCTTGGGGGTTCCAGTGCCATTGCAGGGCCGGCAGACAACCCAGCCGCTTA
CGCCTGGCCAACCGCCCGTTCCTCCACACATGGGGCATTCCACGGCGTCGGTGCCTGGTTGTTCTTGATT
TTCCATGCCGCCTCCTTTAGCCGCTAAAATTCATCTACTCATTTATTCATTTGCTCATTTACTCTGGTAG
CTGCGCGATGTATTCAGATAGCAGCTCGGTAATGGTCTTGCCTTGGCGTACCGCGTACATCTTCAGCTTG
GTGTGATCCTCCGCCGGCAACTGAAAGTTGACCCGCTTCATGGCTGGCGTGTCTGCCAGGCTGGCCAACG
TTGCAGCCTTGCTGCTGCGTGCGCTCGGACGGCCGGCACTTAGCGTGTTTGTGCTTTTGCTCATTTTCTC
TTTACCTCATTAACTCAAATGAGTTTTGATTTAATTTCAGCGGCCAGCGCCTGGACCTCGCGGGCAGCGT
CGCCCTCGGGTTCTGATTCAAGAACGGTTGTGCCGGCGGCGGCAGTGCCTGGGTAGCTCACGCGCTGCGT
GATACGGGACTCAAGAATGGGCAGCTCGTACCCGGCCAGCGCCTCGGCAACCTCACCGCCGATGCGCGTG
CCTTTGATCGCCCGCGACACGACAAAGGCCGCTTGTAGCCTTCCATCCGTGACCTCAATGCGCTGCTTAA
CCAGCTCCACCAGGTCGGCGGTGGCCCATATGTCGTAAGGGCTTGGCTGCACCGGAATCAGCACGAAGTC
GGCTGCCTTGATCGCGGACACAGCCAAGTCCGCCGCCTGGGGCGCTCCGTCGATCACTACGAAGTCGCGC
CGGCCGATGGCCTTCACGTCGCGGTCAATCGTCGGGCGGTCGATGCCGACAACGGTTAGCGGTTGATCTT
CCCGCACGGCCGCCCAATCGCGGGCACTGCCCTGGGGATCGGAATCGACTAACAGAACATCGGCCCCGGC
GAGTTGCAGGGCGCGGGCTAGATGGGTTGCGATGGTCGTCTTGCCTGACCCGCCTTTCTGGTTAAGTACA
GCGATAACCTTCATGCGTTCCCCTTGCGTATTTGTTTATTTACTCATCGCATCATATACGCAGCGACCGC
ATGACGCAAGCTGTTTTACTCAAATACACATCACCTTTTTAGACGGCGGCGCTCGGTTTCTTCAGCGGCC
AAGCTGGCCGGCCAGGCCGCCAGCTTGGCATCAGACAAACCGGCCAGGATTTCATGCAGCCGCACGGTTG
AGACGTGCGCGGGCGGCTCGAACACGTACCCGGCCGCGATCATCTCCGCCTCGATCTCTTCGGTAATGAA
AAACGGTTCGTCCTGGCCGTCCTGGTGCGGTTTCATGCTTGTTCCTCTTGGCGTTCATTCTCGGCGGCCG
CCAGGGCGTCGGCCTCGGTCAATGCGTCCTCACGGAAGGCACCGCGCCGCCTGGCCTCGGTGGGCGTCAC
TTCCTCGCTGCGCTCAAGTGCGCGGTACAGGGTCGAGCGATGCACGCCAAGCAGTGCAGCCGCCTCTTTC
ACGGTGCGGCCTTCCTGGTCGATCAGCTCGCGGGCGTGCGCGATCTGTGCCGGGGTGAGGGTAGGGCGGG
GGCCAAACTTCACGCCTCGGGCCTTGGCGGCCTCGCGCCCGCTCCGGGTGCGGTCGATGATTAGGGAACG
CTCGAACTCGGCAATGCCGGCGAACACGGTCAACACCATGCGGCCGGCCGGCGTGGTGGTGTCGGCCCAC
GGCTCTGCCAGGCTACGCAGGCCCGCGCCGGCCTCCTGGATGCGCTCGGCAATGTCCAGTAGGTCGCGGG
TGCTGCGGGCCAGGCGGTCTAGCCTGGTCACTGTCACAACGTCGCCAGGGCGTAGGTGGTCAAGCATCCT
GGCCAGCTCCGGGCGGTCGCGCCTGGTGCCGGTGATCTTCTCGGAAAACAGCTTGGTGCAGCCGGCCGCG
TGCAGTTCGGCCCGTTGGTTGGTCAAGTCCTGGTCGTCGGTGCTGACGCGGGCATAGCCCAGCAGGCCAG
CGGCGGCGCTCTTGTTCATGGCGTAATGTCTCCGGTTCTAGTCGCAAGTATTCTACTTTATGCGACTAAA
ACACGCGACAAGAAAACGCCAGGAAAAGGGCAGGGCGGCAGCCTGTCGCGTAACTTAGGACTTGTGCGAC
ATGTCGTTTTCAGAAGACGGCTGCACTGAACGTCAGAAGCCGACTGCACTATAGCAGCGGAGGGGTTGGA
TCAAAGTACTTTGATCCCGAGGGGAACCCTGTGGTTGGCATGCACATACAAATGGACGAACGGATAAACC
TTTTCACGCCCTTTTAAATATCCGATTATTCTAATAAACGCTCTTTTCTCTTAGGTTTACCCGCCAATAT
ATCCTGTCAAACACTGATAGTTTAAACTGAAGGCGGGAAACGACAATCTGATCCAAGCTCAAGCTGCTCT
AGCATTCGCCATTCAGGCTGCGCAACTGTTGGGAAGGGCGATCGGTGCGGGCCTCTTCGCTATTACGCCA
GCTGGCGAAAGGGGGATGTGCTGCAAGGCGATTAAGTTGGGTAACGCCAGGGTTTTCCCAGTCACGACGT
TGTAAAACGACGGCCAGTGCCAAGCTTGCATGCCTGCAGGTCCCCAGATTAGCCTTTTCAATTTCAGAAA
GAATGCTAACCCACAGATGGTTAGAGAGGCTTACGCAGCAGGTCTCATCAAGACGATCTACCCGAGCAAT
AATCTCCAGGAAATCAAATACCTTCCCAAGAAGGTTAAAGATGCAGTCAAAAGATTCAGGACTAACTGCA
TCAAGAACACAGAGAAAGATATATTTCTCAAGATCAGAAGTACTATTCCAGTATGGACGATTCAAGGCTT
GCTTCACAAACCAAGGCAAGTAATAGAGATTGGAGTCTCTAAAAAGGTAGTTCCCACTGAATCAAAGGCC
ATGGAGTCAAAGATTCAAATAGAGGACCTAACAGAACTCGCCGTAAAGACTGGCGAACAGTTCATACAGA
GTCTCTTACGACTCAATGACAAGAAGAAAATCTTCGTCAACATGGTGGAGCACGACACACTTGTCTACTC
CAAAAATATCAAAGATACAGTCTCAGAAGACCAAAGGGCAAT
Features (pLannotate 1.2.2; 27 found; start..end, strand, type, name):
      1..342     +  promoter       CaMV 35S promoter: strong constitutive promoter from cauliflower mosaic virus
    368..392     +  protein_bind   attB1: mutant version of attB; recombination site for the Gateway® BP reaction BP Clonase™
    708..732     -  protein_bind   attB2: mutant version of attB; recombination site for the Gateway® BP reaction BP Clonase™
    764..1016    +  terminator     NOS terminator: nopaline synthase terminator and poly(A) signal
   1073..1089    -  protein_bind   lac operator: The lac repressor binds to the lac operator to inhibit transcription in E. coli. This inhibition can be relieved by adding lactose or isopropyl-β-D-thiogalactopyranoside (IPTG). lac repressor encoded by lacI
   1097..1127    -  promoter       lac promoter: promoter for the E. coli lac operon
   1142..1163    -  protein_bind   CAP binding site: CAP binding activates transcription in the presence of cAMP. E. coli catabolite activator protein
   1197..1449    -  terminator     NOS terminator: nopaline synthase terminator and poly(A) signal
   1456..1662    -  CDS            ocd (fragment): OCD_AGRFC - Experimental evidence at protein level: Swiss-Prot protein existence level 1. Catalyzes the conversion of L-ornithine into L-proline with release of ammonia. Is involved in the utilization of nopaline, a catabolic pathway that proceeds through L-arginine and L-ornithine to L-proline. Nopaline is a predominant opine in plant cells transformed with Ti plasmid pTiC58. From Agrobacterium fabrum (strain C58 / ATCC 33970) (Agrobacterium tumefaciens (strain C58)).
   1669..1818    -  CDS            ble (fragment): BLE_KLEPN - Experimental evidence at protein level: Swiss-Prot protein existence level 1. Binding protein with a strong affinity to the bleomycin family of antibiotics. Binds to CL990; an antimitotic-antibiotic compound. From Klebsiella pneumoniae.
   1839..2633    -  CDS            NeoR/KanR: aminoglycoside phosphotransferase from Tn5; aph(3')-II (or nptII); confers resistance to neomycin, kanamycin, and G418 (Geneticin®)
   2654..2837    -  promoter       NOS promoter: nopaline synthase promoter NOS promoter
   3043..3067    -  misc_feature   LB T-DNA repeat: left border repeat from nopaline C58 T-DNA
   3326..3349    +  promoter       Pc promoter (fragment): intI1 (promoter lies within the coding sequence); class 1 integron promoter
   3525..3581    +  CDS            GmR (fragment): gentamycin acetyltransferase; aacC1; confers resistance to gentamycin
   3592..4379    +  CDS            SmR (fragment): aminoglycoside adenylyltransferase (Murphy, 1985); aadA; confers resistance to spectinomycin and streptomycin
   4625..5213    +  rep_origin     ori: high-copy-number ColE1/pMB1/pBR322/pUC origin of replication
   5399..5539    -  misc_feature   bom: basis of mobility region from pBR322
   5641..5680    -  CDS            rop (fragment): Rop protein, which maintains plasmids at low copy number; rop
   5883..6077    -  rep_origin     pVS1 oriV: origin of replication for the Pseudomonas plasmid pVS1 (Heeb et al., 2000)
   6143..7216    -  CDS            pVS1 RepA: replication protein from the Pseudomonas plasmid pVS1 (Heeb et al., 2000)
   7645..8274    -  CDS            pVS1 StaA: stability protein from the Pseudomonas plasmid pVS1 (Heeb et al., 2000)
   8834..9235    -  CDS            Y4CG_SINFN (fragment): Protein inferred from homology: Swiss-Prot protein existence level 3. From Sinorhizobium fredii (strain NBRC 101917 / NGR234).
   9575..9599    -  misc_feature   RB T-DNA repeat: right border repeat from nopaline C58 T-DNA
   9665..9819    -  CDS            lacZα (fragment): LacZα fragment of β-galactosidase; lacZ fragment
   9822..9842    -  misc_feature   MCS (fragment): pUC18/19 multiple cloning site
   9848..10330   +  CDS            IBMP_CAMVB (fragment): Experimental evidence at protein level: Swiss-Prot protein existence level 1. Enhances the ribosomal termination-reinitiation event leading to the translation of major open reading frames on the polycistronic viral RNAs. From Cauliflower mosaic virus (strain Bari 1) (CaMV).
