[The description below was written by a language model from this plasmid's Addgene catalogue record and pLannotate feature annotations shown in this document.]
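Description:
Six5 pGWB402 is a Gateway-derived binary T-DNA vector of about 10.3 kb for expressing a fungal effector in plants, most naturally by Agrobacterium-mediated delivery. It is built on the pGWB402 backbone. It carries a ColE1/pUC-type origin with a pBR322 bom site for high-copy propagation in E. coli. The pVS1 replication and stability functions (oriV, RepA, StaA) allow maintenance in Agrobacterium. Bacterial selection is by spectinomycin through an aadA (SmR) gene. Within the T-DNA, a NOS promoter–nptII–NOS terminator cassette near the left border provides kanamycin selection of transformed plant tissue.

The payload lies between the right and left T-DNA border repeats. A CaMV 35S promoter, preceded by upstream CaMV sequence that the annotation software reads as a viral ORF fragment, drives the insert, which is flanked by attB1 and attB2 sites left by the Gateway recombination and followed by a NOS terminator. The insert, dspSix5, is a 306 bp coding sequence for Six5 from Fusarium oxysporum f. sp. lycopersici, lacking its signal peptide so that the protein stays inside the plant cell rather than entering the secretory pathway. No epitope tag or fluorescent fusion is annotated. Remnants of lacZα, the lac promoter and operator, and a pUC polylinker are backbone leftovers with no role in expression.

According to the record, the plasmid is used together with a companion Avr2-GFP construct to visualise cell-to-cell movement of Avr2. The associated publication describes visualising and quantifying such movement in Nicotiana benthamiana.
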