Addgene plasmid #118013: Six5 pGWB402
Purpose: expresses Six5 (without signal peptide). Used in combination with Avr2-GFP pZK538(#118011) for visualization of cell-to-cell movement of Avr2
Depositing lab: FLW Takken. Depositing organization: University of Amsterdam. Publication: Visualization and Quantification of Cell-to-cell Movement of Proteins in Nicotiana benthamiana. Blekemolen, M. C., Tark-Dame, M. and Takken, F. L.. Bio-protocol 8(24): e3114. 10.21769/BioProtoc.3114 PubMed 29481865.
Backbone
  Vector backbone: pGWB402
  Total vector size (bp): 10330
  Vector type: Bacterial Expression, Plant Expression
  Selectable markers: Kanamycin
Growth in bacteria
  Bacterial resistance: Spectinomycin, 50 μg/mL
  Growth temperature: 37°C
  Growth strain: DH5alpha
  Copy number: High Copy
Gene/Insert
  Gene/Insert name: dspSix5
  Species: Fusarium oxysporum f.sp lycopersici
  Insert size (bp): 306
  GenBank ID: ACN87967.1
  Promoter: 35S
  Cloning method: Gateway Cloning
  Sequencing primers: 5′ -; 3′ -
Terms and licenses: Academic/Nonprofit Terms; Industry Terms: Not Available to Industry
Depositor comments: Original backbone received from Tsuyoshi Nakagawa, Shimane University. Described in: https://doi.org/10.1271/bbb.70216 (Nakagawa et al, 2007)
How to cite: Six5 pGWB402 was a gift from FLW Takken (Addgene plasmid # 118013 ; http://n2t.net/addgene:118013 ; RRID:Addgene_118013)
